Addgene plasmid #188667: SGEP-shRLuc-308
Purpose: control shRNA
Depositing lab: Lewis Cantley. Depositing organization: Cornell University.
Backbone
  Vector backbone: pRRL
  Vector type: Lentiviral, CRISPR
Growth in bacteria
  Bacterial resistance: Ampicillin, 100 μg/mL
  Growth temperature: 30°C
  Growth strain: NEB Stable
  Copy number: High Copy
Gene/Insert
  Gene/Insert name: shRLuc
  gRNA/shRNA sequence: TGCTGTTGACAGTGAGCGCTGGTTTGAACTTCTTAATTTATAGTGAAGCCACAGATGTATAAATTAAGAAGTTCAAACCATTGCCTACTGCCTCGGA
  Species: H. sapiens (human)
  Insert size (bp): 97
  Mutation: WT
  Cloning method: Restriction Enzyme; 5′ cloning site Unknown (unknown if destroyed)
Terms and licenses: Academic/Nonprofit Terms; Industry Terms: Not Available to Industry
How to cite: SGEP-shRLuc-308 was a gift from Lewis Cantley (Addgene plasmid # 188667 ; http://n2t.net/addgene:188667 ; RRID:Addgene_188667)
