[The description below was written by a language model from this plasmid's Addgene catalogue record and pLannotate feature annotations shown in this document.]
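Description:
SGEP-shRLuc-308 is a third-generation, self-inactivating HIV-1 lentiviral vector on the pRRL backbone that delivers a control shRNA. The name suggests the hairpin targets Renilla luciferase, although the record lists the insert species as human and states the purpose only as "control shRNA". In bacteria the plasmid is maintained through a high-copy ColE1/pUC origin and ampicillin resistance (bla). It also carries an f1 origin and residual lac/lacZα, T3 and T7 cloning-vector elements. The catalogue tags the vector type as both lentiviral and CRISPR, but no Cas or guide RNA components appear in the feature table.

The viral genome is transcribed from an RSV promoter fused to a truncated 5' LTR. It contains the Ψ packaging signal with a partial gag sequence, the RRE for Rev-dependent nuclear export, the cPPT/CTS, a WPRE to enhance transcript expression, and a ΔU3 3' LTR that inactivates LTR promoter activity after integration. An SV40 poly(A) signal and SV40 origin follow the 3' LTR.

Within the provirus, an SFFV promoter drives EGFP. The 97 bp shRNA insert is a microRNA-embedded hairpin that appears to sit in the unannotated interval downstream of EGFP, just before the annotated 3' miR-30a flanking sequence. In that position, the fluorescent reporter and the hairpin would share one Pol II transcript, so GFP would mark cells expressing the shRNA. A separate mouse PGK promoter drives puromycin N-acetyltransferase for selection of transduced cells.

The construct is suited to serving as a negative control alongside gene-specific knockdown vectors of the same design. The sequence record is labelled a partial NGS result.
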