Features (pLannotate 1.2.2; 28 found; start..end, strand, type, name):
      1..105     +  promoter       AmpR promoter: bla
    106..966     +  CDS            AmpR: β-lactamase; bla; confers resistance to ampicillin, carbenicillin, and related antibiotics
   1137..1725    +  rep_origin     ori: high-copy-number ColE1/pMB1/pBR322/pUC origin of replication
   1908..2000    +  CDS            lacI (fragment): lac repressor; lacI; The lac repressor binds to the lac operator to inhibit transcription in E. coli. This inhibition can be relieved by adding lactose or isopropyl-β-D-thiogalactopyranoside (IPTG).
   2013..2034    +  protein_bind   CAP binding site: CAP binding activates transcription in the presence of cAMP. E. coli catabolite activator protein
   2049..2079    +  promoter       lac promoter: promoter for the E. coli lac operon
   2087..2103    +  protein_bind   lac operator: The lac repressor binds to the lac operator to inhibit transcription in E. coli. This inhibition can be relieved by adding lactose or isopropyl-β-D-thiogalactopyranoside (IPTG). lac repressor encoded by lacI
   2148..2166    +  promoter       T3 promoter: promoter for bacteriophage T3 RNA polymerase
   2194..2420    +  promoter       RSV promoter: Rous sarcoma virus enhancer/promoter
   2421..2601    +  LTR            5' LTR (truncated): truncated 5' long terminal repeat (LTR) from HIV-1
   2648..2773    +  misc_feature   HIV-1 Ψ: packaging signal of human immunodeficiency virus type 1
   2757..3120    +  CDS            HIV-1 gag (fragment): gag protein from human immunodeficiency virus 1; gag
   3266..3499    +  misc_feature   RRE: The Rev response element (RRE) of HIV-1 allows for Rev-dependent mRNA export from the nucleus to the cytoplasm.
   3876..3976    +  CDS            Rev (fragment): human immunodeficiency virus 1 (HIV-1) Rev protein; rev; enhances nuclear export of unspliced and incompletely spliced viral mRNAs
   3995..4112    +  misc_feature   cPPT/CTS: central polypurine tract and central termination sequence of HIV-1
   4150..4551    +  promoter       SFFV promoter: spleen focus-forming virus long terminal repeat (LTR) promoter
   4579..5298    +  CDS            EGFP: the original enhanced GFP (Yang et al., 1996) mammalian codon-optimized
   5534..5660    +  ncRNA          3' miR-30a: sequence downstream of the 71-nt precursor of the human miR-30a microRNA (Zeng et al., 2002) miRNA
   5685..6184    +  promoter       PGK promoter: mouse phosphoglycerate kinase 1 promoter
   6205..6804    +  CDS            PuroR: puromycin N-acetyltransferase; pac from Streptomyces alboniger; confers resistance to puromycin
   6885..7473    +  misc_feature   WPRE: woodchuck hepatitis virus posttranscriptional regulatory element
   7490..7678    +  CDS            nef (fragment): NEF_HV1Z2 - Experimental evidence at protein level: Swiss-Prot protein existence level 1. Extracellular Nef protein targets CD4(+) T-lymphocytes for apoptosis by interacting with CXCR4 surface receptors. From Human immunodeficiency virus type 1 group M subtype D (isolate Z2/CDC-Z34) (HIV-1).
   7680..7913    +  LTR            3' LTR (ΔU3): self-inactivating 3' long terminal repeat (LTR) from HIV-1
   7985..8106    +  polyA_signal   SV40 poly(A) signal: SV40 polyadenylation signal
   8146..8281    +  rep_origin     SV40 ori: SV40 origin of replication
   8302..8320    -  promoter       T7 promoter: promoter for bacteriophage T7 RNA polymerase
   8328..8483    +  CDS            lacZα (fragment): LacZα fragment of β-galactosidase; lacZ fragment
   8488..8916    +  rep_origin     f1 ori (sequence partly withheld): f1 bacteriophage origin of replication; arrow indicates direction of (+) strand synthesis
>Addgene plasmid #188667 | SGEP-shRLuc-308 | addgene full sequence | sequence record 375067 | Addgene Partial NGS Result
CGCGGAACCCCTATTTGTTTATTTTTCTAAATACATTCAAATATGTATCCGCTCATGAGACAATAACCCT
GATAAATGCTTCAATAATATTGAAAAAGGAAGAGTATGAGTATTCAACATTTCCGTGTCGCCCTTATTCC
CTTTTTTGCGGCATTTTGCCTTCCTGTTTTTGCTCACCCAGAAACGCTGGTGAAAGTAAAAGATGCTGAA
GATCAGTTGGGTGCACGAGTGGGTTACATCGAACTGGATCTCAACAGCGGTAAGATCCTTGAGAGTTTTC
GCCCCGAAGAACGTTTTCCAATGATGAGCACTTTTAAAGTTCTGCTATGTGGCGCGGTATTATCCCGTAT
TGACGCCGGGCAAGAGCAACTCGGTCGCCGCATACACTATTCTCAGAATGACTTGGTTGAGTACTCACCA
GTCACAGAAAAGCATCTTACGGATGGCATGACAGTAAGAGAATTATGCAGTGCTGCCATAACCATGAGTG
ATAACACTGCGGCCAACTTACTTCTGACAACGATCGGAGGACCGAAGGAGCTAACCGCTTTTTTGCACAA
CATGGGGGATCATGTAACTCGCCTTGATCGTTGGGAACCGGAGCTGAATGAAGCCATACCAAACGACGAG
CGTGACACCACGATGCCTGTAGCAATGGCAACAACGTTGCGCAAACTATTAACTGGCGAACTACTTACTC
TAGCTTCCCGGCAACAATTAATAGACTGGATGGAGGCGGATAAAGTTGCAGGACCACTTCTGCGCTCGGC
CCTTCCGGCTGGCTGGTTTATTGCTGATAAATCTGGAGCCGGTGAGCGTGGGTCTCGCGGTATCATTGCA
GCACTGGGGCCAGATGGTAAGCCCTCCCGTATCGTAGTTATCTACACGACGGGGAGTCAGGCAACTATGG
ATGAACGAAATAGACAGATCGCTGAGATAGGTGCCTCACTGATTAAGCATTGGTAACTGTCAGACCAAGT
TTACTCATATATACTTTAGATTGATTTAAAACTTCATTTTTAATTTAAAAGGATCTAGGTGAAGATCCTT
TTTGATAATCTCATGACCAAAATCCCTTAACGTGAGTTTTCGTTCCACTGAGCGTCAGACCCCGTAGAAA
AGATCAAAGGATCTTCTTGAGATCCTTTTTTTCTGCGCGTAATCTGCTGCTTGCAAACAAAAAAACCACC
GCTACCAGCGGTGGTTTGTTTGCCGGATCAAGAGCTACCAACTCTTTTTCCGAAGGTAACTGGCTTCAGC
AGAGCGCAGATACCAAATACTGTTCTTCTAGTGTAGCCGTAGTTAGGCCACCACTTCAAGAACTCTGTAG
CACCGCCTACATACCTCGCTCTGCTAATCCTGTTACCAGTGGCTGCTGCCAGTGGCGATAAGTCGTGTCT
TACCGGGTTGGACTCAAGACGATAGTTACCGGATAAGGCGCAGCGGTCGGGCTGAACGGGGGGTTCGTGC
ACACAGCCCAGCTTGGAGCGAACGACCTACACCGAACTGAGATACCTACAGCGTGAGCTATGAGAAAGCG
CCACGCTTCCCGAAGGGAGAAAGGCGGACAGGTATCCGGTAAGCGGCAGGGTCGGAACAGGAGAGCGCAC
GAGGGAGCTTCCAGGGGGAAACGCCTGGTATCTTTATAGTCCTGTCGGGTTTCGCCACCTCTGACTTGAG
CGTCGATTTTTGTGATGCTCGTCAGGGGGGCGGAGCCTATGGAAAAACGCCAGCAACGCGGCCTTTTTAC
GGTTCCTGGCCTTTTGCTGGCCTTTTGCTCACATGTTCTTTCCTGCGTTATCCCCTGATTCTGTGGATAA
CCGTATTACCGCCTTTGAGTGAGCTGATACCGCTCGCCGCAGCCGAACGACCGAGCGCAGCGAGTCAGTG
AGCGAGGAAGCGGAAGAGCGCCCAATACGCAAACCGCCTCTCCCCGCGCGTTGGCCGATTCATTAATGCA
GCTGGCACGACAGGTTTCCCGACTGGAAAGCGGGCAGTGAGCGCAACGCAATTAATGTGAGTTAGCTCAC
TCATTAGGCACCCCAGGCTTTACACTTTATGCTTCCGGCTCGTATGTTGTGTGGAATTGTGAGCGGATAA
CAATTTCACACAGGAAACAGCTATGACCATGATTACGCCAAGCGCGCAATTAACCCTCACTAAAGGGAAC
AAAAGCTGGAGCTGCAAGCTTAATGTAGTCTTATGCAATACTCTTGTAGTCTTGCAACATGGTAACGATG
AGTTAGCAACATGCCTTACAAGGAGAGAAAAAGCACCGTGCATGCCGATTGGTGGAAGTAAGGTGGTACG
ATCGTGCCTTATTAGGAAGGCAACAGACGGGTCTGACATGGATTGGACGAACCACTGAATTGCCGCATTG
CAGAGATATTGTATTTAAGTGCCTAGCTCGATACATAAACGGGTCTCTCTGGTTAGACCAGATCTGAGCC
TGGGAGCTCTCTGGCTAACTAGGGAACCCACTGCTTAAGCCTCAATAAAGCTTGCCTTGAGTGCTTCAAG
TAGTGTGTGCCCGTCTGTTGTGTGACTCTGGTAACTAGAGATCCCTCAGACCCTTTTAGTCAGTGTGGAA
AATCTCTAGCAGTGGCGCCCGAACAGGGACTTGAAAGCGAAAGGGAAACCAGAGGAGCTCTCTCGACGCA
GGACTCGGCTTGCTGAAGCGCGCACGGCAAGAGGCGAGGGGCGGCGACTGGTGAGTACGCCAAAAATTTT
GACTAGCGGAGGCTAGAAGGAGAGAGATGGGTGCGAGAGCGTCAGTATTAAGCGGGGGAGAATTAGATCG
CGATGGGAAAAAATTCGGTTAAGGCCAGGGGGAAAGAAAAAATATAAATTAAAACATATAGTATGGGCAA
GCAGGGAGCTAGAACGATTCGCAGTTAATCCTGGCCTGTTAGAAACATCAGAAGGCTGTAGACAAATACT
GGGACAGCTACAACCATCCCTTCAGACAGGATCAGAAGAACTTAGATCATTATATAATACAGTAGCAACC
CTCTATTGTGTGCATCAAAGGATAGAGATAAAAGACACCAAGGAAGCTTTAGACAAGATAGAGGAAGAGC
AAAACAAAAGTAAGACCACCGCACAGCAAGCGGCCGCTGATCTTCAGACCTGGAGGAGGAGATATGAGGG
ACAATTGGAGAAGTGAATTATATAAATATAAAGTAGTAAAAATTGAACCATTAGGAGTAGCACCCACCAA
GGCAAAGAGAAGAGTGGTGCAGAGAGAAAAAAGAGCAGTGGGAATAGGAGCTTTGTTCCTTGGGTTCTTG
GGAGCAGCAGGAAGCACTATGGGCGCAGCGTCAATGACGCTGACGGTACAGGCCAGACAATTATTGTCTG
GTATAGTGCAGCAGCAGAACAATTTGCTGAGGGCTATTGAGGCGCAACAGCATCTGTTGCAACTCACAGT
CTGGGGCATCAAGCAGCTCCAGGCAAGAATCCTGGCTGTGGAAAGATACCTAAAGGATCAACAGCTCCTG
GGGATTTGGGGTTGCTCTGGAAAACTCATTTGCACCACTGCTGTGCCTTGGAATGCTAGTTGGAGTAATA
AATCTCTGGAACAGATTTGGAATCACACGACCTGGATGGAGTGGGACAGAGAAATTAACAATTACACAAG
CTTAATACACTCCTTAATTGAAGAATCGCAAAACCAGCAAGAAAAGAATGAACAAGAATTATTGGAATTA
GATAAATGGGCAAGTTTGTGGAATTGGTTTAACATAACAAATTGGCTGTGGTATATAAAATTATTCATAA
TGATAGTAGGAGGCTTGGTAGGTTTAAGAATAGTTTTTGCTGTACTTTCTATAGTGAATAGAGTTAGGCA
GGGATATTCACCATTATCGTTTCAGACCCACCTCCCAACCCCGAGGGGACCCGACAGGCCCGAAGGAATA
GAAGAAGAAGGTGGAGAGAGAGACAGAGACAGATCCATTCGATTAGTGAACGGATCTCGACGGTATCGGT
TAACTTTTAAAAGAAAAGGGGGGATTGGGGGGTACAGTGCAGGGGAAAGAATAGTAGACATAATAGCAAC
AGACATACAAACTAAAGAATTACAAAAACAAATTACAAAAATTCAAAATTTTATCGATCACGAGACTAGC
CTCGATCGAGCTAGCTGCAGTAACGCCATTTTGCAAGGCATGGAAAAATACCAAACCAAGAATAGAGAAG
TTCAGATCAAGGGCGGGTACATGAAAATAGCTAACGTTGGGCCAAACAGGATATCTGCGGTGAGCAGTTT
CGGCCCCGGCCCGGGGCCAAGAACAGATGGTCACCGCAGTTTCGGCCCCGGCCCGAGGCCAAGAACAGAT
GGTCCCCAGATATGGCCCAACCCTCAGCAGTTTCTTAAGACCCATCAGATGTTTCCAGGCTCCCCCAAGG
ACCTGAAATGACCCTGCGCCTTATTTGAATTAACCAATCAGCCTGCTTCTCGCTTCTGTTCGCGCGCTTC
TGCTTCCCGAGCTCTATAAAAGAGCTCACAACCCCTCACTCGGCGCGCCAGTCCTCCGACAGACTGAGTC
GGCCGGTGGATCTACCGGTGGATCCACCATGGTGAGCAAGGGCGAGGAGCTGTTCACCGGGGTGGTGCCC
ATCCTGGTCGAGCTGGACGGCGACGTAAACGGCCACAAGTTCAGCGTGTCTGGCGAGGGCGAGGGCGATG
CCACCTACGGCAAGCTGACCCTGAAGTTCATCTGCACCACCGGCAAGCTGCCCGTGCCCTGGCCCACCCT
CGTGACCACCCTGACCTACGGCGTGCAGTGCTTCAGCCGCTACCCCGACCACATGAAGCAGCACGACTTC
TTCAAGTCCGCCATGCCCGAAGGCTACGTCCAGGAGCGCACCATCTTCTTCAAGGACGACGGCAACTACA
AGACCCGCGCCGAGGTGAAGTTCGAGGGCGACACCCTGGTGAACCGCATCGAGCTGAAGGGCATCGACTT
CAAGGAGGACGGCAACATCCTGGGGCACAAGCTGGAGTACAACTACAACAGCCACAACGTCTATATCATG
GCCGACAAGCAGAAGAACGGCATCAAGGCGAACTTCAAGATCCGCCACAACATCGAGGACGGCAGCGTGC
AGCTCGCCGACCACTACCAGCAGAACACCCCCATCGGCGACGGCCCCGTGCTGCTGCCCGACAACCACTA
CCTGAGCACCCAGTCCGCCCTGAGCAAAGACCCCAACGAGAAGCGCGATCACATGGTCCTGCTGGAGTTC
GTGACCGCCGCCGGGATCACTCTCGGCATGGACGAGCTGTACAAGTAATGACGTACGGCGGCCGCCTCGA
CTAGGGATAACAGGGTAATTGTTTGAATGAGGCTTCAGTACTTTACAGAATCGTTGCCTGCACATCTTGG
AAACACTTGCTGGGATTACTTCGACTTCTTAACCCAACAGAAGGCTCGAGAAGGTATATTGCTGTTGACA
GTGAGCGCTGGTTTGAACTTCTTAATTTATAGTGAAGCCACAGATGTATAAATTAAGAAGTTCAAACCAT
TGCCTACTGCCTCGGACTTCAAGGGGCTAGAATTCGAGCAATTATCTTGTTTACTAAAACTGAATACCTT
GCTATCTCTTTGATACATTTTTACAAAGCTGAATTAAAATGGTATAAATTAAATCACTTTTTTCAATTGA
CGCGTAATTCTACCGGGTAGGGGAGGCGCTTTTCCCAAGGCAGTCTGGAGCATGCGCTTTAGCAGCCCCG
CTGGGCACTTGGCGCTACACAAGTGGCCTCTGGCCTCGCACACATTCCACATCCACCGGTAGGCGCCAAC
CGGCTCCGTTCTTTGGTGGCCCCTTCGCGCCACCTTCTACTCCTCCCCTAGTCAGGAAGTTCCCCCCCGC
CCCGCAGCTCGCGTCGTGCAGGACGTGACAAATGGAAGTAGCACGTCTCACTAGTCTCGTGCAGATGGAC
AGCACCGCTGAGCAATGGAAGCGGGTAGGCCTTTGGGGCAGCGGCCAATAGCAGCTTTGCTCCTTCGCTT
TCTGGGCTCAGAGGCTGGGAAGGGGTGGGTCCGGGGGCGGGCTCAGGGGCGGGCTCAGGGGCGGGGCGGG
CGCCCGAAGGTCCTCCGGAGGCCCGGCATTCTGCACGCTTCAAAAGCGCACGTCTGCCGCGCTGTTCTCC
TCTTCCTCATCTCCGGGCCTTTCGACCTGCAGCCCAAGCTTACCATGACCGAGTACAAGCCCACGGTGCG
CCTCGCCACCCGCGACGACGTCCCCAGGGCCGTACGCACCCTCGCCGCCGCGTTCGCCGACTACCCCGCC
ACGCGCCACACCGTCGATCCGGACCGCCACATCGAGCGGGTCACCGAGCTGCAAGAACTCTTCCTCACGC
GCGTCGGGCTCGACATCGGCAAGGTGTGGGTCGCGGACGACGGCGCCGCGGTGGCGGTCTGGACCACGCC
GGAGAGCGTCGAAGCGGGGGCGGTGTTCGCCGAGATCGGCCCGCGCATGGCCGAGTTGAGCGGTTCCCGG
CTGGCCGCGCAGCAACAGATGGAAGGCCTCCTGGCGCCGCACCGGCCCAAGGAGCCCGCGTGGTTCCTGG
CCACCGTCGGCGTCTCGCCCGACCACCAGGGCAAGGGTCTGGGCAGCGCCGTCGTGCTCCCCGGAGTGGA
GGCGGCCGAGCGCGCCGGGGTGCCCGCCTTCCTGGAGACCTCCGCGCCCCGCAACCTCCCCTTCTACGAG
CGGCTCGGCTTCACCGTCACCGCCGACGTCGAGGTGCCCGAAGGACCGCGCACCTGGTGCATGACCCGCA
AGCCCGGTGCCTGACGCCCGCCCCACGACCCGCAGCGCCCGACCGAAAGGAGCGCACGACCCCATGCATG
TCGACTTCGAAACGCGTCTGGAACAATCAACCTCTGGATTACAAAATTTGTGAAAGATTGACTGGTATTC
TTAACTATGTTGCTCCTTTTACGCTATGTGGATACGCTGCTTTAATGCCTTTGTATCATGCTATTGCTTC
CCGTATGGCTTTCATTTTCTCCTCCTTGTATAAATCCTGGTTGCTGTCTCTTTATGAGGAGTTGTGGCCC
GTTGTCAGGCAACGTGGCGTGGTGTGCACTGTGTTTGCTGACGCAACCCCCACTGGTTGGGGCATTGCCA
CCACCTGTCAGCTCCTTTCCGGGACTTTCGCTTTCCCCCTCCCTATTGCCACGGCGGAACTCATCGCCGC
CTGCCTTGCCCGCTGCTGGACAGGGGCTCGGCTGTTGGGCACTGACAATTCCGTGGTGTTGTCGGGGAAG
CTGACGTCCTTTCCATGGCTGCTCGCCTGTGTTGCCACCTGGATTCTGCGCGGGACGTCCTTCTGCTACG
TCCCTTCGGCCCTCAATCCAGCGGACCTTCCTTCCCGCGGCCTGCTGCCGGCTCTGCGGCCTCTTCCGCG
TCTTCGCCTTCGCCCTCAGACGAGTCGGATCTCCCTTTGGGCCGCCTCCCCGCCTGGAATTAATTCTGCA
GTCGAGACCTAGAAAAACATGGAGCAATCACAAGTAGCAATACAGCAGCTACCAATGCTGATTGTGCCTG
GCTAGAAGCACAAGAGGAGGAGGAGGTGGGTTTTCCAGTCACACCTCAGGTACCTTTAAGACCAATGACT
TACAAGGCAGCTGTAGATCTTAGCCACTTTTTAAAAGAAAAGGGGGGACTGGAAGGGCTAATTCACTCCC
AACGAAGACAAGATCTGCTTTTTGCTTGTACTGGGTCTCTCTGGTTAGACCAGATCTGAGCCTGGGAGCT
CTCTGGCTAACTAGGGAACCCACTGCTTAAGCCTCAATAAAGCTTGCCTTGAGTGCTTCAAGTAGTGTGT
GCCCGTCTGTTGTGTGACTCTGGTAACTAGAGATCCCTCAGACCCTTTTAGTCAGTGTGGAAAATCTCTA
GCAGTAGTAGTTCATGTCATCTTATTATTCAGTATTTATAACTTGCAAAGAAATGAATATCAGAGAGTGA
GAGGAACTTGTTTATTGCAGCTTATAATGGTTACAAATAAAGCAATAGCATCACAAATTTCACAAATAAA
GCATTTTTTTCACTGCATTCTAGTTGTGGTTTGTCCAAACTCATCAATGTATCTTATCATGTCTGGCTCT
AGCTATCCCGCCCCTAACTCCGCCCATCCCGCCCCTAACTCCGCCCAGTTCCGCCCATTCTCCGCCCCAT
GGCTGACTAATTTTTTTTATTTATGCAGAGGCCGAGGCCGCCTCGGCCTCTGAGCTATTCCAGAAGTAGT
GAGGAGGCTTTTTTGGAGGCCTAGGGACGTACCCAATTCGCCCTATAGTGAGTCGTATTACGCGCGCTCA
CTGGCCGTCGTTTTACAACGTCGTGACTGGGAAAACCCTGGCGTTACCCAACTTAATCGCCTTGCAGCAC
ATCCCCCTTTCGCCAGCTGGCGTAATAGCGAAGAGGCCCGCACCGATCGCCCTTCCCAACAGTTGCGCAG
CCTGAATGGCGAATGGG
[124 nt withheld, positions 8488-8611]
C
[91 nt withheld, positions 8613-8703]
A
[49 nt withheld, positions 8705-8753]
CCTTTGACGTTGGAGTCCACGTTCTTT
[37 nt withheld, positions 8781-8817]
ACCCTATCTCGGTCTATTCTTTTGATTTATAAGGGATTTTGCCGATTTCGGCCTATTGGTTAAAAAATGA
GCTGATTTAACAAAAATTTAACGCGAATTTTAACAAAATATTAACGCTTACAATTTAGGTGGCACTTTTC
GGGGAAATGTG
